>Addgene plasmid #120561 | pLEX-HA-birA*-K-Ras(wildtype)-IRES-Puro | addgene full sequence | sequence record 234076 | Addgene NGS Result
TGGAAGGGCTAATTCACTCCCAAAGAAGACAAGATATCCTTGATCTGTGGATCTACCACACACAAGGCTA
CTTCCCTGATTAGCAGAACTACACACCAGGGCCAGGGGTCAGATATCCACTGACCTTTGGATGGTGCTAC
AAGCTAGTACCAGTTGAGCCAGATAAGGTAGAAGAGGCCAATAAAGGAGAGAACACCAGCTTGTTACACC
CTGTGAGCCTGCATGGGATGGATGACCCGGAGAGAGAAGTGTTAGAGTGGAGGTTTGACAGCCGCCTAGC
ATTTCATCACGTGGCCCGAGAGCTGCATCCGGAGTACTTCAAGAACTGCTGATATCGAGCTTGCTACAAG
GGACTTTCCGCTGGGGACTTTCCAGGGAGGCGTGGCCTGGGCGGGACTGGGGAGTGGCGAGCCCTCAGAT
CCTGCATATAAGCAGCTGCTTTTTGCCTGTACTGGGTCTCTCTGGTTAGACCAGATCTGAGCCTGGGAGC
TCTCTGGCTAACTAGGGAACCCACTGCTTAAGCCTCAATAAAGCTTGCCTTGAGTGCTTCAAGTAGTGTG
TGCCCGTCTGTTGTGTGACTCTGGTAACTAGAGATCCCTCAGACCCTTTTAGTCAGTGTGGAAAATCTCT
AGCAGTGGCGCCCGAACAGGGACTTGAAAGCGAAAGGGAAACCAGAGGAGCTCTCTCGACGCAGGACTCG
GCTTGCTGAAGCGCGCACGGCAAGAGGCGAGGGGCGGCGACTGGTGAGTACGCCAAAAATTTTGACTAGC
GGAGGCTAGAAGGAGAGAGATGGGTGCGAGAGCGTCAGTATTAAGCGGGGGAGAATTAGATCGCGATGGG
AAAAAATTCGGTTAAGGCCAGGGGGAAAGAAAAAATATAAATTAAAACATATAGTATGGGCAAGCAGGGA
GCTAGAACGATTCGCAGTTAATCCTGGCCTGTTAGAAACATCAGAAGGCTGTAGACAAATACTGGGACAG
CTACAACCATCCCTTCAGACAGGATCAGAAGAACTTAGATCATTATATAATACAGTAGCAACCCTCTATT
GTGTGCATCAAAGGATAGAGATAAAAGACACCAAGGAAGCTTTAGACAAGATAGAGGAAGAGCAAAACAA
AAGTAAGACCACCGCACAGCAAGCGGCCGGCCGCTGATCTTCAGACCTGGAGGAGGAGATATGAGGGACA
ATTGGAGAAGTGAATTATATAAATATAAAGTAGTAAAAATTGAACCATTAGGAGTAGCACCCACCAAGGC
AAAGAGAAGAGTGGTGCAGAGAGAAAAAAGAGCAGTGGGAATAGGAGCTTTGTTCCTTGGGTTCTTGGGA
GCAGCAGGAAGCACTATGGGCGCAGCGTCAATGACGCTGACGGTACAGGCCAGACAATTATTGTCTGGTA
TAGTGCAGCAGCAGAACAATTTGCTGAGGGCTATTGAGGCGCAACAGCATCTGTTGCAACTCACAGTCTG
GGGCATCAAGCAGCTCCAGGCAAGAATCCTGGCTGTGGAAAGATACCTAAAGGATCAACAGCTCCTGGGG
ATTTGGGGTTGCTCTGGAAAACTCATTTGCACCACTGCTGTGCCTTGGAATGCTAGTTGGAGTAATAAAT
CTCTGGAACAGATTTGGAATCACACGACCTGGATGGAGTGGGACAGAGAAATTAACAATTACACAAGCTT
AATACACTCCTTAATTGAAGAATCGCAAAACCAGCAAGAAAAGAATGAACAAGAATTATTGGAATTAGAT
AAATGGGCAAGTTTGTGGAATTGGTTTAACATAACAAATTGGCTGTGGTATATAAAATTATTCATAATGA
TAGTAGGAGGCTTGGTAGGTTTAAGAATAGTTTTTGCTGTACTTTCTATAGTGAATAGAGTTAGGCAGGG
ATATTCACCATTATCGTTTCAGACCCACCTCCCAACCCCGAGGGGACCCGACAGGCCCGAAGGAATAGAA
GAAGAAGGTGGAGAGAGAGACAGAGACAGATCCATTCGATTAGTGAACGGATCGGCACTGCGTGCGCCAA
TTCTGCAGACAAATGGCAGTATTCATCCACAATTTTAAAAGAAAAGGGGGGATTGGGGGGTACAGTGCAG
GGGAAAGAATAGTAGACATAATAGCAACAGACATACAAACTAAAGAATTACAAAAACAAATTACAAAAAT
TCAAAATTTTCGGGTTTATTACAGGGACAGCAGAGATCCAGTTTGGTTAGTACCGGGCCCGCTCTAGTCC
GGAATCAGTCCTGCTCCTCGGCCACGAAGTGCACGCAGTTGCCGGCCGGGTCGCGCAGGGCGAACTCCCG
CCCCCACGGCTGCTCGCCGATCTCGGTCATGGCCGGCCCGGAGGCGTCCCGGAAGTTCGTGGACACGACC
TCCGACCACTCGGCGTACAGCTCGTCCAGGCCGCGCACCCACACCCAGGCCAGGGTGTTGTCCGGCACCA
CCTGGTCCTGGACCGCGCTGATGAACAGGGTCACGTCGTCCCGGACCACACCGGCGAAGTCGTCCTCCAC
GAAGTCCCGGGAGAACCCGAGCCGGTCGGTCCAGAACTCGACCGCTCCGGCGACGTCGCGCGCGGTGAGC
ACCGGAACGGCACTGGTCAACTTGGCCATGGTGGCCCTCCTATAGTGAGTCGTATTATACTATGCCGATA
TACTATGCCGATGATTAATTGTCAACACGTGCTGCAGGTCCGAGGTTCTAGACGTATTACCGCCATGCAT
TAGTTATTAATAGTAATCAATTACGGGGTCATTAGTTCATAGCCCATATATGGAGTTCCGCGTTACATAA
CTTACGGTAAATGGCCCGCCTGGCTGACCGCCCAACGACCCCCGCCCATTGACGTCAATAATGACGTATG
TTCCCATAGTAACGCCAATAGGGACTTTCCATTGACGTCAATGGGTGGAGTATTTACGGTAAACTGCCCA
CTTGGCAGTACATCAAGTGTATCATATGCCAAGTACGCCCCCTATTGACGTCAATGACGGTAAATGGCCC
GCCTGGCATTATGCCCAGTACATGACCTTATGGGACTTTCCTACTTGGCAGTACATCTACGTATTAGTCA
TCGCTATTACCATGGTGATGCGGTTTTGGCAGTACATCAATGGGCGTGGATAGCGGTTTGACTCACGGGG
ATTTCCAAGTCTCCACCCCATTGACGTCAATGGGAGTTTGTTTTGGCACCAAAATCAACGGGACTTTCCA
AAATGTCGTAACAACTCCGCCCCATTGACGCAAATGGGCGGTAGGCGTGTACGGTGGGAGGTCTATATAA
GCAGAGCTCGTTTAGTGAACCGTCAGATCGCCTGGAGACGCCATCCACGCTGTTTTGACCTCCATAGAAG
ACACCGACTCTACTAGAGGATCTACCATGTACCCATACGATGTGCCTGACTATGCTAAGGACAACACCGT
GCCCCTGAAGCTGATCGCCCTGCTGGCCAACGGCGAGTTCCACTCTGGCGAGCAGCTGGGAGAGACCCTG
GGAATGAGCAGAGCCGCCATCAACAAGCACATCCAGACACTGAGAGACTGGGGAGTGGACGTGTTCACCG
TGCCTGGCAAGGGCTACAGCCTGCCTGAGCCTATCCAGCTGCTGAACGCCAAGCAGATCCTGGGACAGCT
GGATGGCGGAAGCGTGGCCGTGCTGCCTGTGATCGACTCCACCAATCAGTACCTGCTGGACAGAATCGGA
GAGCTGAAGTCCGGCGACGCCTGCATCGCCGAGTACCAGCAGGCTGGCAGAGGAGGCAGAGGACGGAAGT
GGTTCAGCCCATTCGGAGCCAACCTGTACCTGTCCATGTTCTGGAGACTGGAGCAGGGACCTGCTGCTGC
CATCGGACTGAGTCTGGTGATCGGAATCGTGATGGCCGAGGTGCTGAGAAAGCTGGGAGCCGACAAGGTG
AGAGTGAAGTGGCCTAATGACCTGTACCTCCAGGACCGCAAGCTGGCTGGCATCCTGGTGGAGCTGACAG
GCAAGACAGGCGATGCCGCTCAGATCGTGATCGGAGCCGGAATCAACATGGCCATGAGAAGAGTGGAGGA
GAGCGTGGTGAACCAGGGCTGGATCACCCTGCAGGAGGCTGGCATCAACCTGGACCGGAACACCCTGGCC
GCCATGCTGATCAGAGAGCTGAGAGCCGCTCTGGAGCTGTTCGAGCAGGAGGGACTGGCTCCTTACCTGA
GCAGATGGGAGAAGCTGGACAACTTCATCAACAGACCTGTGAAGCTGATCATCGGCGACAAGGAAATCTT
CGGCATCTCCAGAGGAATCGACAAGCAGGGAGCTCTGCTGCTGGAGCAGGACGGAATCATCAAGCCCTGG
ATGGGCGGAGAAATCTCCCTGAGAAGCGCAGAGAAGGGATCCAGCGGCGGCGGCAGCGGCGGCGGCGGCA
GC
[561 nt withheld, positions 4413-4973]
TAACTCGAGTCTAGAGGGCCCGACGCGTCTGGCCACCGGTCGCCCCTCTCCCTCCCCCCCCCCTAACGTT
ACTGGCCGAAGCCGCTTGGAATAAGGCCGGTGTGCGTTTGTCTATATGTTATTTTCCACCATATTGCCGT
CTTTTGGCAATGTGAGGGCCCGGAAACCTGGCCCTGTCTTCTTGACGAGCATTCCTAGGGGTCTTTCCCC
TCTCGCCAAAGGAATGCAAGGTCTGTTGAATGTCGTGAAGGAAGCAGTTCCTCTGGAAGCTTCTTGAAGA
CAAACAACGTCTGTAGCGACCCTTTGCAGGCAGCGGAACCCCCCACCTGGCGACAGGTGCCTCTGCGGCC
AAAAGCCACGTGTATAAGATACACCTGCAAAGGCGGCACAACCCCAGTGCCACGTTGTGAGTTGGATAGT
TGTGGAAAGAGTCAAATGGCTCTCCTCAAGCGTATTCAACAAGGGGCTGAAGGATGCCCAGAAGGTACCC
CATTGTATGGGATCTGATCTGGGGCCTCGGTGCACATGCTTTACATGTGTTTAGTCGAGGTTAAAAAAAC
GTCTAGGCCCCCCGAACCACGGGGACGTGGTTTTCCTTTGAAAAACACGATAATACCATGGCCACCGAGT
ACAAGCCCACGGTGCGCCTCGCCACCCGCGACGACGTCCCCCGGGCCGTACGCACCCTCGCCGCCGCGTT
CGCCGACTACCCCGCCACGCGCCACACCGTCGACCCGGACCGCCACATCGAGCGGGTCACCGAGCTGCAA
GAACTCTTCCTCACGCGCGTCGGGCTCGACATCGGCAAGGTGTGGGTCGCGGACGACGGCGCCGCGGTGG
CGGTCTGGACCACGCCGGAGAGCGTCGAAGCGGGGGCGGTGTTCGCCGAGATCGGCTCGCGCATGGCCGA
GTTGAGCGGTTCCCGGCTGGCCGCGCAGCAACAGATGGAAGGCCTCCTGGCGCCGCACCGGCCCAAGGAG
CCCGCGTGGTTCCTGGCCACCGTCGGCGTCTCGCCCGACCACCAGGGCAAGGGTCTGGGCAGCGCCGTCG
TGCTCCCCGGAGTGGAGGCGGCCGAGCGCGCTGGGGTGCCCGCCTTCCTGGAGACCTCCGCGCCCCGCAA
CCTCCCCTTCTACGAGCGGCTCGGCTTCACCGTCACCGCCGACGTCGAGGTGCCCGAAGGACCGCGCACC
TGGTGCATGACCCGCAAGCCCGGTGCCTGAGTTAACAATCAACCTCTGGATTACAAAATTTGTGAAAGAT
TGACTGGTATTCTTAACTATGTTGCTCCTTTTACGCTATGTGGATACGCTGCTTTAATGCCTTTGTATCA
TGCTATTGCTTCCCGTATGGCTTTCATTTTCTCCTCCTTGTATAAATCCTGGTTGCTGTCTCTTTATGAG
GAGTTGTGGCCCGTTGTCAGGCAACGTGGCGTGGTGTGCACTGTGTTTGCTGACGCAACCCCCACTGGTT
GGGGCATTGCCACCACCTGTCAGCTCCTTTCCGGGACTTTCGCTTTCCCCCTCCCTATTGCCACGGCGGA
ACTCATCGCCGCCTGCCTTGCCCGCTGCTGGACAGGGGCTCGGCTGTTGGGCACTGACAATTCCGTGGTG
TTGTCGGGGAAGCTGACGTCCTTTCCATGGCTGCTCGCCTGTGTTGCCACCTGGATTCTGCGCGGGACGT
CCTTCTGCTACGTCCCTTCGGCCCTCAATCCAGCGGACCTTCCTTCCCGCGGCCTGCTGCCGGCTCTGCG
GCCTCTTCCGCGTCTTCGCCTTCGCCCTCAGACGAGTCGGATCTCCCTTTGGGCCGCCTCCCCGCCTGGA
ATTAATTCTGCAGTCGAGACCTAGAAAAACATGGAGCAATCACAAGTAGCAATACAGCAGCTACCAATGC
TGATTGTGCCTGGCTAGAAGCACAAGAGGAGGAGGAGGTGGGTTTTCCAGTCACACCTCAGGTACCTTTA
AGACCAATGACTTACAAGGCAGCTGTAGATCTTAGCCACTTTTTAAAAGAAAAGAGGGGACTGGAAGGGC
TAATTCACTCCCAACGAAGACAAGATCTGCTTTTTGCTTGTACTGGGTCTCTCTGGTTAGACCAGATCTG
AGCCTGGGAGCTCTCTGGCTAACTAGGGAACCCACTGCTTAAGCCTCAATAAAGCTTGCCTTGAGTGCTT
CAAGTAGTGTGTGCCCGTCTGTTGTGTGACTCTGGTAACTAGAGATCCCTCAGACCCTTTTAGTCAGTGT
GGAAAATCTCTAGCAGTAGTAGTTCATGTCATCTTATTATTCAGTATTTATAACTTGCAAAGAAATGAAT
ATCAGAGAGTGAGAGGCCTTGACATTGTTTAAACCCGCTGATCAGCCTCGACTGTGCCTTCTAGTTGCCA
GCCATCTGTTGTTTGCCCCTCCCCCGTGCCTTCCTTGACCCTGGAAGGTGCCACTCCCACTGTCCTTTCC
TAATAAAATGAGGAAATTGCATCGCATTGTCTGAGTAGGTGTCATTCTATTCTGGGGGGTGGGGTGGGGC
AGGACAGCAAGGGGGAGGATTGGGAAGACAATAGCAGGCATGCTGGGGATGCGGTGGGCTCTATGGCTTC
TGAGGCGGAAAGAACCAGCTGGGGCTCTAGGGGGTATCCCC
[124 nt withheld, positions 7605-7728]
C
[91 nt withheld, positions 7730-7820]
A
[49 nt withheld, positions 7822-7870]
CCTTTGACGTTGGAGTCCACGTTCTTT
[37 nt withheld, positions 7898-7934]
ACCCTATCTCGGTCTATTCTTTTGATTTATAAGGGATTTTGCCGATTTCGGCCTATTGGTTAAAAAATGA
GCTGATTTAACAAAAATTTAACGCGAATTAATTCTGTGGAATGTGTGTCAGTTAGGGTGTGGAAAGTCCC
CAGGCTCCCCAGCAGGCAGAAGTATGCAAAGCATGCATCTCAATTAGTCAGCAACCAGGTGTGGAAAGTC
CCCAGGCTCCCCAGCAGGCAGAAGTATGCAAAGCATGCATCTCAATTAGTCAGCAACCATAGTCCCGCCC
CTAACTCCGCCCATCCCGCCCCTAACTCCGCCCAGTTCCGCCCATTCTCCGCCCCATGGCTGACTAATTT
TTTTTATTTATGCAGAGGCCGAGGCCGCCTCTGCCTCTGAGCTATTCCAGAAGTAGTGAGGAGGCTTTTT
TGGAGGCCTAGGCTTTTGCAAAAAGCTCCCGGGAGCTTGTATATCCATTTTCGGATCTGATCAGCACGTG
ATGAAAAAGCCTGAACTCACCGCGACGTCTGTCGAGAAGTTTCTGATCGAAAAGTTCGACAGCGTCTCCG
ACCTGATGCAGCTCTCGGAGGGCGAAGAATCTCGTGCTTTCAGCTTCGATGTAGGAGGGCGTGGATATGT
CCTGCGGGTAAATAGCTGCGCCGATGGTTTCTACAAAGATCGTTATGTTTATCGGCACTTTGCATCGGCC
GCGCTCCCGATTCCGGAAGTGCTTGACATTGGGGAATTCAGCGAGAGCCTGACCTATTGCATCTCCCGCC
GTGCACAGGGTGTCACGTTGCAAGACCTGCCTGAAACCGAACTGCCCGCTGTTCTGCAGCCGGTCGCGGA
GGCCATGGATGCGATCGCTGCGGCCGATCTTAGCCAGACGAGCGGGTTCGGCCCATTCGGACCGCAAGGA
ATCGGTCAATACACTACATGGCGTGATTTCATATGCGCGATTGCTGATCCCCATGTGTATCACTGGCAAA
CTGTGATGGACGACACCGTCAGTGCGTCCGTCGCGCAGGCTCTCGATGAGCTGATGCTTTGGGCCGAGGA
CTGCCCCGAAGTCCGGCACCTCGTGCACGCGGATTTCGGCTCCAACAATGTCCTGACGGACAATGGCCGC
ATAACAGCGGTCATTGACTGGAGCGAGGCGATGTTCGGGGATTCCCAATACGAGGTCGCCAACATCTTCT
TCTGGAGGCCGTGGTTGGCTTGTATGGAGCAGCAGACGCGCTACTTCGAGCGGAGGCATCCGGAGCTTGC
AGGATCGCCGCGGCTCCGGGCGTATATGCTCCGCATTGGTCTTGACCAACTCTATCAGAGCTTGGTTGAC
GGCAATTTCGATGATGCAGCTTGGGCGCAGGGTCGATGCGACGCAATCGTCCGATCCGGAGCCGGGACTG
TCGGGCGTACACAAATCGCCCGCAGAAGCGCGGCCGTCTGGACCGATGGCTGTGTAGAAGTACTCGCCGA
TAGTGGAAACCGACGCCCCAGCACTCGTCCGAGGGCAAAGGAATAGCACGTGCTACGAGATTTCGATTCC
ACCGCCGCCTTCTATGAAAGGTTGGGCTTCGGAATCGTTTTCCGGGACGCCGGCTGGATGATCCTCCAGC
GCGGGGATCTCATGCTGGAGTTCTTCGCCCACCCCAACTTGTTTATTGCAGCTTATAATGGTTACAAATA
AAGCAATAGCATCACAAATTTCACAAATAAAGCATTTTTTTCACTGCATTCTAGTTGTGGTTTGTCCAAA
CTCATCAATGTATCTTATCATGTCTGTATACCGTCGACCTCTAGCTAGAGCTTGGCGTAATCATGGTCAT
AGCTGTTTCCTGTGTGAAATTGTTATCCGCTCACAATTCCACACAACATACGAGCCGGAAGCATAAAGTG
TAAAGCCTGGGGTGCCTAATGAGTGAGCTAACTCACATTAATTGCGTTGCGCTCACTGCCCGCTTTCCAG
TCGGGAAACCTGTCGTGCCAGCTGCATTAATGAATCGGCCAACGCGCGGGGAGAGGCGGTTTGCGTATTG
GGCGCTCTTCCGCTTCCTCGCTCACTGACTCGCTGCGCTCGGTCGTTCGGCTGCGGCGAGCGGTATCAGC
TCACTCAAAGGCGGTAATACGGTTATCCACAGAATCAGGGGATAACGCAGGAAAGAACATGTGAGCAAAA
GGCCAGCAAAAGGCCAGGAACCGTAAAAAGGCCGCGTTGCTGGCGTTTTTCCATAGGCTCCGCCCCCCTG
ACGAGCATCACAAAAATCGACGCTCAAGTCAGAGGTGGCGAAACCCGACAGGACTATAAAGATACCAGGC
GTTTCCCCCTGGAAGCTCCCTCGTGCGCTCTCCTGTTCCGACCCTGCCGCTTACCGGATACCTGTCCGCC
TTTCTCCCTTCGGGAAGCGTGGCGCTTTCTCATAGCTCACGCTGTAGGTATCTCAGTTCGGTGTAGGTCG
TTCGCTCCAAGCTGGGCTGTGTGCACGAACCCCCCGTTCAGCCCGACCGCTGCGCCTTATCCGGTAACTA
TCGTCTTGAGTCCAACCCGGTAAGACACGACTTATCGCCACTGGCAGCAGCCACTGGTAACAGGATTAGC
AGAGCGAGGTATGTAGGCGGTGCTACAGAGTTCTTGAAGTGGTGGCCTAACTACGGCTACACTAGAAGAA
CAGTATTTGGTATCTGCGCTCTGCTGAAGCCAGTTACCTTCGGAAAAAGAGTTGGTAGCTCTTGATCCGG
CAAACAAACCACCGCTGGTAGCGGTGGTTTTTTTGTTTGCAAGCAGCAGATTACGCGCAGAAAAAAAGGA
TCTCAAGAAGATCCTTTGATCTTTTCTACGGGGTCTGACGCTCAGTGGAACGAAAACTCACGTTAAGGGA
TTTTGGTCATGAGATTATCAAAAAGGATCTTCACCTAGATCCTTTTAAATTAAAAATGAAGTTTTAAATC
AATCTAAAGTATATATGAGTAAACTTGGTCTGACAGTTACCAATGCTTAATCAGTGAGGCACCTATCTCA
GCGATCTGTCTATTTCGTTCATCCATAGTTGCCTGACTCCCCGTCGTGTAGATAACTACGATACGGGAGG
GCTTACCATCTGGCCCCAGTGCTGCAATGATACCGCGAGACCCACGCTCACCGGCTCCAGATTTATCAGC
AATAAACCAGCCAGCCGGAAGGGCCGAGCGCAGAAGTGGTCCTGCAACTTTATCCGCCTCCATCCAGTCT
ATTAATTGTTGCCGGGAAGCTAGAGTAAGTAGTTCGCCAGTTAATAGTTTGCGCAACGTTGTTGCCATTG
CTACAGGCATCGTGGTGTCACGCTCGTCGTTTGGTATGGCTTCATTCAGCTCCGGTTCCCAACGATCAAG
GCGAGTTACATGATCCCCCATGTTGTGCAAAAAAGCGGTTAGCTCCTTCGGTCCTCCGATCGTTGTCAGA
AGTAAGTTGGCCGCAGTGTTATCACTCATGGTTATGGCAGCACTGCATAATTCTCTTACTGTCATGCCAT
CCGTAAGATGCTTTTCTGTGACTGGTGAGTACTCAACCAAGTCATTCTGAGAATAGTGTATGCGGCGACC
GAGTTGCTCTTGCCCGGCGTCAATACGGGATAATACCGCGCCACATAGCAGAACTTTAAAAGTGCTCATC
ATTGGAAAACGTTCTTCGGGGCGAAAACTCTCAAGGATCTTACCGCTGTTGAGATCCAGTTCGATGTAAC
CCACTCGTGCACCCAACTGATCTTCAGCATCTTTTACTTTCACCAGCGTTTCTGGGTGAGCAAAAACAGG
AAGGCAAAATGCCGCAAAAAAGGGAATAAGGGCGACACGGAAATGTTGAATACTCATACTCTTCCTTTTT
CAATATTATTGAAGCATTTATCAGGGTTATTGTCTCATGAGCGGATACATATTTGAATGTATTTAGAAAA
ATAAACAAATAGGGGTTCCGCGCACATTTCCCCGAAAAGTGCCACCTGACGTCGACGGATCGGGAGATCA
ACTTGTTTATTGCAGCTTATAATGGTTACAAATAAAGCAATAGCATCACAAATTTCACAAATAAAGCATT
TTTTTCACTGCATTCTAGTTGTGGTTTGTCCAAACTCATCAATGTATCTTATCATGTCTGGATCAACTGG
ATAACTCAAGCTAACCAAAATCATCCCAAACTTCCCACCCCATACCCTATTACCACTGCCAATTACCTGT
GGTTTCATTTACTCTAAACCTGTGATTCCTCTGAATTATTTTCATTTTAAAGAAATTGTATTTGTTAAAT
ATGTACTACAAACTTAGTAGT
Features (pLannotate 1.2.2; 34 found; start..end, strand, type, name):
    377..634     +  LTR            5' LTR (truncated): truncated 5' long terminal repeat (LTR) from HIV-1
    681..806     +  misc_feature   HIV-1 Ψ: packaging signal of human immunodeficiency virus type 1
    790..1128    +  CDS            HIV-1 gag (fragment): gag protein from human immunodeficiency virus 1; gag
   1303..1536    +  misc_feature   RRE: The Rev response element (RRE) of HIV-1 allows for Rev-dependent mRNA export from the nucleus to the cytoplasm.
   1913..2013    +  CDS            Rev (fragment): human immunodeficiency virus 1 (HIV-1) Rev protein; rev; enhances nuclear export of unspliced and incompletely spliced viral mRNAs
   2063..2180    +  misc_feature   cPPT/CTS: central polypurine tract and central termination sequence of HIV-1
   2245..2619    -  CDS            BleoR: antibiotic-binding protein; Sh ble from Streptoalloteichus hindustanus; confers resistance to bleomycin, phleomycin, and Zeocin™
   2639..2686    -  promoter       EM7 promoter: synthetic bacterial promoter&nbsp
   2791..3094    +  enhancer       CMV enhancer: human cytomegalovirus immediate early enhancer
   3095..3298    +  promoter       CMV promoter: human cytomegalovirus (CMV) immediate early promoter
   3390..3415    +  CDS            3xHA (fragment): three tandem HA epitope tags
   3417..4376    +  CDS            BirA(R118G): promiscuous R118G mutant of the E. coli biotin protein ligase (Cronan, 2005) also known as BirA* or BioID
   4413..4976    +  CDS            K-Ras (sequence partly withheld): human small GTPase proto-oncoprotein
   5016..5588    +  misc_feature   IRES: internal ribosome entry site (IRES) of the encephalomyocarditis virus (EMCV)
   5597..6193    +  CDS            PuroR: puromycin N-acetyltransferase; pac from Streptomyces alboniger; confers resistance to puromycin
   6200..6788    +  misc_feature   WPRE: woodchuck hepatitis virus posttranscriptional regulatory element
   6805..6993    +  CDS            nef (fragment): NEF_HV1Z2 - Experimental evidence at protein level: Swiss-Prot protein existence level 1. Extracellular Nef protein targets CD4(+) T-lymphocytes for apoptosis by interacting with CXCR4 surface receptors. From Human immunodeficiency virus type 1 group M subtype D (isolate Z2/CDC-Z34) (HIV-1).
   6995..7228    +  LTR            3' LTR (ΔU3): self-inactivating 3' long terminal repeat (LTR) from HIV-1
   7335..7559    +  polyA_signal   bGH poly(A) signal: bovine growth hormone polyadenylation signal
   7563..7584    +  promoter       SV40 promoter (fragment): SV40 enhancer and early promoter
   7605..8033    +  rep_origin     f1 ori (sequence partly withheld): f1 bacteriophage origin of replication; arrow indicates direction of (+) strand synthesis
   8047..8376    +  promoter       SV40 promoter: SV40 enhancer and early promoter
   8425..9450    +  CDS            HygR: aminoglycoside phosphotransferase from E. coli; aph(4)-Ia; confers resistance to hygromycin
   9460..9585    +  CDS            ble (fragment): BLE_KLEPN - Experimental evidence at protein level: Swiss-Prot protein existence level 1. Binding protein with a strong affinity to the bleomycin family of antibiotics. Binds to CL990; an antimitotic-antibiotic compound. From Klebsiella pneumoniae.
   9580..9701    +  polyA_signal   SV40 poly(A) signal: SV40 polyadenylation signal
   9772..9794    -  protein_bind   lac operator (fragment): The lac repressor binds to the lac operator to inhibit transcription in E. coli. This inhibition can be relieved by adding lactose or isopropyl-β-D-thiogalactopyranoside (IPTG). lac repressor encoded by lacI
   9798..9828    -  promoter       lac promoter: promoter for the E. coli lac operon
   9843..9864    -  protein_bind   CAP binding site: CAP binding activates transcription in the presence of cAMP. E. coli catabolite activator protein
   9877..9969    -  CDS            lacI (fragment): lac repressor; lacI; The lac repressor binds to the lac operator to inhibit transcription in E. coli. This inhibition can be relieved by adding lactose or isopropyl-β-D-thiogalactopyranoside (IPTG).
  10152..10740   -  rep_origin     ori: high-copy-number ColE1/pMB1/pBR322/pUC origin of replication
  10911..11771   -  CDS            AmpR: β-lactamase; bla; confers resistance to ampicillin, carbenicillin, and related antibiotics
  11772..11876   -  promoter       AmpR promoter: bla
  11924..12058   +  polyA_signal   SV40 poly(A) signal: SV40 polyadenylation signal
  12225..329     +  CDS            nef (fragment) (across the origin): NEF_HV1BR - Experimental evidence at protein level: Swiss-Prot protein existence level 1. Extracellular Nef protein targets CD4(+) T-lymphocytes for apoptosis by interacting with CXCR4 surface receptors (PubMed:14990729). From Human immunodeficiency virus type 1 group M subtype B (isolate BRU/LAI) (HIV-1).
