[The description below was written by a language model from this plasmid's Addgene catalogue record and pLannotate feature annotations shown in this document.]
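Description:
pLEX-HA-birA*-K-Ras(wildtype)-IRES-Puro is a 12.2 kb HIV-1-based lentiviral and mammalian expression plasmid built on the commercial pLEX backbone. It is propagated in E. coli through a high-copy ColE1/pUC-type origin with ampicillin resistance, and it also carries an f1 origin. The viral portion comprises a truncated 5' LTR, the Ψ packaging signal with a gag fragment, the Rev response element, the cPPT/CTS, a WPRE and a self-inactivating ΔU3 3' LTR. The region between the LTRs can therefore be packaged into particles when helper functions are supplied in trans, and it integrates without active LTR promoter function.

The payload is a single bicistronic cassette driven by the CMV enhancer/promoter. Its first cistron encodes an N-terminal HA epitope tag fused to BirA(R118G), followed by wild-type human K-Ras (the KRAS4B isoform). BirA(R118G) is the promiscuous E. coli biotin ligase mutant known as BirA* or BioID. An EMCV IRES then allows translation of puromycin N-acetyltransferase from the same transcript, which links puromycin selection of transfected or transduced cells to expression of the fusion. Because BirA* biotinylates proteins in its vicinity, the construct suits proximity-labelling studies of proteins neighbouring K-Ras, consistent with the associated publication on the Ras proximal proteome. The "wildtype" label suggests it may be paired with mutant Ras versions, but the record does not describe them.

The annotation also detects further elements. An EM7-driven bleomycin/Zeocin resistance gene lies in reverse orientation upstream of the CMV promoter. Outside the LTRs there are an SV40 promoter-hygromycin resistance cassette and lac promoter remnants. The catalogue lists only puromycin as the mammalian selectable marker.
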