Addgene plasmid #120561: pLEX-HA-birA*-K-Ras(wildtype)-IRES-Puro
Purpose: Expresses HA-birA*-K-Ras wildtype fusion protein in mammalian cells & for virus production
Depositing lab: Paul Khavari. Depositing organization: Stanford University. Publication: The Functional Proximal Proteome of Oncogenic Ras Includes mTORC2. Kovalski JR, Bhaduri A, Zehnder AM, Neela PH, Che Y, Wozniak GG, Khavari PA. Mol Cell. 2019 Jan 4. pii: S1097-2765(18)31031-1. doi: 10.1016/j.molcel.2018.12.001. PubMed 30639242.
Backbone
  Vector backbone: pLEX
  Backbone manufacturer: Thermo Scientific
  Backbone size w/o insert (bp): 10682
  Total vector size (bp): 12225
  Vector type: Mammalian Expression, Lentiviral
  Selectable markers: Puromycin
Growth in bacteria
  Bacterial resistance: Ampicillin, 100 μg/mL
  Growth temperature: 37°C
  Growth strain: NEB Stable
  Copy number: Unknown
Gene/Insert
  Gene/Insert name: KRAS4B
  Species: H. sapiens (human)
  Insert size (bp): 1593
  Entrez Gene: KRAS (a.k.a. 'C-K-RAS, C-K-RAS, CFC2, K-RAS2A, K-RAS2B, K-RAS4A, K-RAS4B, K-Ras, K-Ras 2, KI-RAS, KRAS1, KRAS2, NS, NS3, OES, RALD, RASK2, c-Ki-ras, c-Ki-ras2)
  Promoter: CMV
  Tag / fusion protein: HA-birA* (N terminal on backbone)
  Cloning method: Ligation Independent Cloning
  Sequencing primers: 5′ CACCAAAATCAACGGGACTT; 3′ ATATAGACAAACGCACACCGGCCT
Terms and licenses: Academic/Nonprofit Terms; Industry Terms: Not Available to Industry
How to cite: pLEX-HA-birA*-K-Ras(wildtype)-IRES-Puro was a gift from Paul Khavari (Addgene plasmid # 120561 ; http://n2t.net/addgene:120561 ; RRID:Addgene_120561)
