>Addgene plasmid #120561 | pLEX-HA-birA*-K-Ras(wildtype)-IRES-Puro | depositor partial sequence | sequence record 228965 | pLEX Forward
ATGGGCGGTAGGCGTGTACGGTGGGAGGTCTATATAAGCAGAGCTCGTTTAGTGAACCGTCAGATCGCCT
GGAGACGCCATCCACGCTGTTTTGACCTCCATAGAAGACACCGACTCTACTAGAGGATCTACCATGTACC
CATACGATGTGCCTGACTATGCTAAGGACAACACCGTGCCCCTGAAGCTGATCGCCCTGCTGGCCAACGG
CGAGTTCCACTCTGGCGAGCAGCTGGGAGAGACCCTGGGAATGAGCAGAGCCGCCATCAACAAGCACATC
CAGACACTGAGAGACTGGGGAGTGGACGTGTTCACCGTGCCTGGCAAGGGCTACAGCCTGCCTGAGCCTA
TCCAGCTGCTGAACGCCAAGCAGATCCTGGGACAGCTGGATGGCGGAAGCGTGGCCGTGCTGCCTGTGAT
CGACTCCACCAATCAGTACCTGCTGGACAGAATCGGAGAGCTGAAGTCCGGCGACGCCTGCATCGCCGAG
TACCAGCAGGCTGGCAGAGGAGGCAGAGGACGGAAGTGGTTCAGCCCATTCGGAGCCAACCTGTACCTGT
CCATGTTCTGGAGACTGGAGCAGGGACCTGCTGCTGCCATCGGACTGAGTCTGGTGATCGGAATCGTGAT
GGCCGAGGTGCTGAGAAAGCTGGGAGCCGACAAGGTGAGAGTGAAGTGGCCTAATGACCTGTACCTCCAG
GACCGCAAGCTGGCTGGCATCCTGGTGGAGCTGACAGGCAAGACAGGCGATGCCGCTCAGATCGTGATCG
GAGCCGGAATCAACATGGCCATGAGAAGAGTGGAGGAGAGCGTGGTGAACCAGGGCTGGATCACCCTGCA
GGAGGCTGGCATCAACCTGGACCGGAACACCCTGGCCGCCATGCTGATCA
