>Addgene plasmid #120561 | pLEX-HA-birA*-K-Ras(wildtype)-IRES-Puro | depositor partial sequence | sequence record 228966 | birA* Forward
GGGCGGAGAAATCTCCCTGAGAAGCGCAGAGAAGGGATCCAGCGGCGGCGGCAGCGGCGGCGGCGGCAGC
[561 nt withheld, positions 71-631]
TAACTCGAGTCTAGAGGGCCCGACGCGTCTGGCCACCGGTCGCCCCTCTCCCTCCCCCCCCCCTAACGTT
ACTGGCCGAAGCCGCTTGGAATAAGGCCGGTGTGCGTTTGTCTATATGTTATTTTCCACCATATTGCCGT
CTTTTGGCAATGTGAGGGCCCGGAAACCTGGCCCTGTCTTCTTGACGAGCATTCCTAGGGGTCTTTCCCC
TCTCGCCAAAGGAATGCAAGGTCTGTTGAATGTCGTGAAGGAAGCAGTTCCTCTGGAAGCTTCTTGAAGA
CAAACAACGTCTGTAGCGACCCTTTGCAGG
