>Addgene plasmid #120561 | pLEX-HA-birA*-K-Ras(wildtype)-IRES-Puro | depositor partial sequence | sequence record 228967 | pLEX Reverse
TGCTGCTGGAGCAGGACGGAATCATCAAGCCCTGGATGGGCGGAGAAATCTCCCTGAGAAGCGCAGAGAA
GGGATCCAGCGGCGGCGGCAGCGGCGGCGGCGGCAGC
[561 nt withheld, positions 108-668]
TAACTCGAGTCTAGAGGGCCCGACGCGTCTGGCCACCGGTCGCC
